>Addgene plasmid #62563 | pJKR-H-araC | depositor full sequence | sequence record 102835 | pJKR-H-araC sequence 4897 bps
TCCGCTCATGAGACAATAACCCTGATAAATGCTTCAATAATATTGAAAAAGGAAGAGTATGAGTATTCAA
CATTTCCGTGTCGCCCTTATTCCCTTTTTTGCGGCATTTTGCCTTCCTGTTTTTGCTCACCCAGAAACGC
TGGTGAAAGTAAAAGATGCTGAAGATCAGTTGGGTGCACGAGTGGGTTACATCGAACTGGATCTCAACAG
CGGTAAGATCCTTGAGAGTTTTCGCCCCGAAGAACGTTTTCCAATGATGAGCACTTTTAAAGTTCTGCTA
TGTGGCGCGGTATTATCCCGTATTGACGCCGGGCAAGAGCAACTCGGTCGCCGCATACACTATTCTCAGA
ATGACTTGGTTGAGTACTCACCAGTCACAGAAAAGCATCTTACGGATGGCATGACAGTAAGAGAATTATG
CAGTGCTGCCATAACCATGAGTGATAACACTGCGGCCAACTTACTTCTGACAACGATCGGAGGACCGAAG
GAGCTAACCGCTTTTTTGCACAACATGGGGGATCATGTAACTCGCCTTGATCGTTGGGAACCGGAGCTGA
ATGAAGCCATACCAAACGACGAGCGTGACACCACGATGCCTGTAGCAATGGCAACAACGTTGCGCAAACT
ATTAACTGGCGAACTACTTACTCTAGCTTCCCGGCAACAATTGATAGACTGGATGGAGGCGGATAAAGTT
GCAGGACCACTTCTGCGCTCGGCCCTTCCGGCTGGCTGGTTTATTGCTGATAAATCTGGAGCCGGTGAGC
GTGGCTCTCGCGGTATCATTGCAGCACTGGGGCCAGATGGTAAGCCCTCCCGTATCGTAGTTATCTACAC
GACGGGGAGTCAGGCAACTATGGATGAACGAAATAGACAGATCGCTGAGATAGGTGCCTCACTGATTAAG
CATTGGTAACTGTCAGACCAAGTTTACTCATATATACTTTAGATTGATTTAAAACTTCATTTTTAATTTA
AAAGGATCTAGGTGAAGATCCTTTTTGATAATCTCATGACCAAAATCCCTTAACGTGGGTTTTCGTTCCA
CTGAGCGTCAGACCCCGTAGAAAAGATCAAAGGATCATCTTGAGATCCTTTTTTTCTGCGCGTAATCTGC
TGCTTGCAAACAAAAAAACCACCGCTACCAGCGGTGGTTTGTTTGCCGGATCAAGAGCTACCAACTCTTT
TTCCGAAGGTAACTGGCTTCAGCAGAGCGCAGATACCAAATACTGTTCTTCTAGTGTAGCCGTAGTTAGG
CCACCACTTCAAGAACTCTGTAGCACCGCCTACATACCTCGCTCTGCTAATCCTGTTACCAGTGGCTGCT
GCCAGTGGCGATAAGTCGTGTCTTACCGGGTTGGACTCAAGACGATAGTTACCGGATAAGGCGCAGCGGT
CGGGCTGAACGGGGGGTTCGTGCACACAGCCCAGCTTGGAGCGAACGACCTACACCGAACTGAGATACCT
ACAGCGTGAGCTATGAGAAAGCGCCACGCTTCCCGAAGGGAGAAAGGCGGACAGGTATCCGGTAAGCGGC
AGGGTCGGAACAGGAGAGCGCACGAGGGAGCTTCCAGGGGGAAACGCCTGGTATCTTTATAGTCCTGTCG
GGTTTCGCCACCTCTGACTTGAGCGTCGATTTTTGTGATGCTCGTCAGGGGGGCGGAGCCTATGGAAAAA
CGCCAGCAACGCGGCCTTTTTACGGTTCCTGGCCTTTTGCTGGCCTTTTGCTCAGGCTGTTTTGGCGGAT
GAGAGAAGATTTTCAGCCTGATACAGATTAAATCAGAACGCAGAAGCGGTCTGATAAAACAGAATTTGCC
TGGCGGCAGTAGCGCGGTGGTCCCACCTGACCCCATGCCGAACTCAGAAGTGAAACGCCGTAGCGCCGAT
GGTAGTGTGGGGTCTCCCCATGCGAGAGTAGGGAACTGCCAGGCATCAAATAAAACGAAAGGCTCAGTCG
AAAGACTGGGCCTTTCGTTTTATCTGTTGTTTGTCGGTGAACGCTCTCCTGAGTAGGACAAATCCGCCGG
GAGCGGATTTGAACGTTGCGAAGCAACGGCCCGGAGGGTGGCGGGCAGGACGCCCGCCATAAACTGCCAG
GCATCAAATTAAGCAGAAGGCCATCCGTCAGGATGGCCTTTTTGCGTTTCTACAAACTCCTGCTAGCAAG
TAAGGCCGACAGAAACCAATTGTCCATATTGCATCAGACATTGCCGTCACTGCGTCTTTTACTGGCTCTT
CTCGCTAACCCAACCGGTAACCCCGCTTATTAAAAGCATTCTGTAACAAAGCGGGACCAAAGCCATGACA
AAAACGCGTAACAAAAGTGTCTATAATCACGGCAGAAAAGTCCACATTGATTATTTGCACGGCGTCACAC
TTTGCTATGCCATAGCATTTTTATCCATAAGATTAGCGGATCCTACCTGACGCTTTTTATCGCAACTCTC
TACTGTTTCTCCATACCCGCTTTCATATCTTTCACTTTTTTTGGGCTAACTTTAACTTTAAGAAGGAGAT
ATACATATGCGTAAAGGTGAAGAACTGTTCACCGGTGTTGTTCCGATCCTGGTTGAACTGGACGGTGACG
TTAACGGTCACAAATTCTCTGTTCGTGGTGAAGGTGAAGGTGACGCTACCAACGGTAAACTGACCCTGAA
ATTCATCTGCACCACCGGTAAACTGCCGGTTCCGTGGCCGACCCTGGTTACCACCCTGACCTACGGTGTT
CAGTGCTTCGCTCGTTACCCGGACCACATGAAACAGCACGACTTCTTCAAATCTGCTATGCCGGAAGGTT
ACGTTCAGGAACGTACCATCTCTTTCAAAGACGACGGTACCTACAAAACCCGTGCTGAAGTTAAATTCGA
AGGTGACACCCTGGTTAACCGTATCGAACTGAAAGGTATCGACTTCAAAGAAGACGGTAACATCCTGGGT
CACAAACTGGAATACAACTTCAACTCTCACAACGTTTACATCACCGCTGACAAACAGAAAAACGGTATCA
AAGCTAACTTCAAAATCCGTCACAACGTTGAAGACGGTTCTGTTCAGCTGGCTGACCACTACCAGCAGAA
CACCCCGATCGGTGACGGTCCGGTTCTGCTGCCGGACAACCACTACCTGTCTACCCAGTCTGTTCTGTCT
AAAGACCCGAACGAAAAACGTGACCACATGGTTCTGCTGGAATTCGTTACCGCTGCTGGTATCACCCACG
GTATGGACGAACTGTACAAAGATACATGCCAGTTCTAGCATAACCCTAATGAGTGAGCTAACTTACATTA
ATTGCGTTGCGCCTTAATTAACGGCACTCCTCAGCAAATATAATGACCCTCTTGATAACCCAAGAGGGCA
TTTTTTAATGCCCATGGCGTTTACCGGATGATGACGGAACTGGTTATTCGGGGCATCACAAAATTGCCCT
TTCTGCCAACGGGGATACCACTCTACGCTGGTGGCGATCTCTTCACCGGTAGCGCAGTCCACCGCCAAAG
CTCGCACAGAATCACTGCCAAAATCGAGGCCAATTGCAATCGCCATCGTTTCACTCCATCCAAAAAAACG
GGTATGGAGAAACAGTAGAGAGTTGCGATAAAAAGCGTCAGGTAGGATCCGCTAATCTTATGGATAAAAA
TGCTATGGCATAGCAAAGTGTGACGCCGTGCAAATAATCAATGTGGACTTTTCTGCCGTGATTATAGACA
CTTTTGTTACGCGTTTTTGTCATGGCTTTGGTCCCGCTTTGTTACAGAATGCTTTTAATAAGCGGGGTTA
CCGGTTGGGTTAGCGAGAAGAGCCAGTAAAAGACGCAGTGACGGCAATGTCTGATGCAATATGGACAATT
GGTTTCTTCTCTGAATGGTGGGAGTATGAAAAGTATGGCTGAAGCGCAAAATGATCCCCTGCTGCCGGGA
TACTCGTTTAACGCCCATCTGGTGGCGGGTTTAACGCCGATTGAGGCCAACGGTTATCTCGATTTTTTTA
TCGACCGACCGCTGGGAATGAAAGGTTATATTCTCAATCTCACCATTCGCGGTCAGGGGGTGGTGAAAAA
TCAGGGACGAGAATTTGTCTGCCGACCGGGTGATATTTTGCTGTTCCCGCCAGGAGAGATTCATCACTAC
GGTCGTCATCCGGAGGCTCGCGAATGGTATCACCAGTGGGTTTACTTTCGTCCGCGCGCCTACTGGCATG
AATGGCTTAACTGGCCGTCAATATTTGCCAATACGGGTTTCTTTCGCCCGGATGAAGCGCACCAGCCGCA
TTTCAGCGACCTGTTTGGGCAAATCATTAACGCCGGGCAAGGGGAAGGGCGCTATTCGGAGCTGCTGGCG
ATAAATCTGCTTGAGCAATTGTTACTGCGGCGCATGGAAGCGATTAACGAGTCGCTCCATCCACCGATGG
ATAATCGGGTACGCGAGGCTTGTCAGTACATCAGCGATCACCTGGCAGACAGCAATTTTGATATCGCCAG
CGTCGCACAGCATGTTTGCTTGTCGCCGTCGCGTCTGTCACATCTTTTCCGCCAGCAGTTAGGGATTAGC
GTCTTAAGCTGGCGCGAGGACCAACGCATTAGTCAGGCGAAGCTGCTTTTGAGCACTACCCGGATGCCTA
TCGCCACCGTCGGTCGCAATGTTGGTTTTGACGATCAACTCTATTTCTCGCGAGTATTTAAAAAATGCAC
CGGGGCCAGCCCGAGCGAGTTTCGTGCCGGTTGTGAAGAAAAAGTGAATGATGTAGCCGTCAAGTTGTCA
TAATAAGCGACTAAAAAATTGAATGTAGGAAACCAACATGCCAGTTCGAGCAATAACTAGCATAACCCCT
TGGGGCCTCTAAACGGGTCTTGAGGGGTTTTTTGCTGAACCTCAGGCGAGAAGCACACGGTCACACT
Features (pLannotate 1.2.2; 14 found; start..end, strand, type, name):
      1..58      +  promoter       AmpR promoter (fragment): bla
     59..919     +  CDS            AmpR: β-lactamase; bla; confers resistance to ampicillin, carbenicillin, and related antibiotics
   1090..1678    +  rep_origin     ori: high-copy-number ColE1/pMB1/pBR322/pUC origin of replication
   1818..1933    +  ncRNA          5S rRNA: Accession: RF00001 - 5S ribosomal RNA
   1937..2023    +  terminator     rrnB T1 terminator: Escherichia coli rrnB; transcription terminator T1 from the E. coli rrnB gene
   2117..2140    -  terminator     rrnB T2 terminator (fragment): transcription terminator T2 from the E. coli rrnB gene
   2299..2464    +  promoter       araBAD promoter: araBAD; promoter of the L-arabinose operon of E. coli; the araC regulatory gene is transcribed in the opposite direction (Guzman et al., 1995)
   2501..2519    +  RBS            RBS (fragment): efficient ribosome binding site from bacteriophage T7 gene 10 (Olins and Rangwala, 1989)
   2527..3240    +  CDS            Superfolder GFP: Superfolder GFP is a basic (constitutively fluorescent) green fluorescent protein published in 2005, derived from Aequorea victoria. It is reported to be a very rapidly-maturing weak dimer.
   3269..3290    -  protein_bind   CAP binding site: CAP binding activates transcription in the presence of cAMP. E. coli catabolite activator protein
   3385..3546    -  CDS            araB (fragment): ARAB_ECOLI - Experimental evidence at protein level: Swiss-Prot protein existence level 1. From Escherichia coli (strain K12).
   3574..3739    -  promoter       araBAD promoter: araBAD; promoter of the L-arabinose operon of E. coli; the araC regulatory gene is transcribed in the opposite direction (Guzman et al., 1995)
   3885..4760    +  CDS            araC: ARAC_ECOLI - Experimental evidence at protein level: Swiss-Prot protein existence level 1. Transcription factor that regulates the expression of several genes involved in the transport and metabolism of L-arabinose (PubMed:4362626, PubMed:328165, PubMed:6251457, PubMed:2962192, PubMed:6319708, PubMed:2231717, PubMed:1447222). Functions both as a positive and a negative regulator (PubMed:328165, PubMed:6251457). In the presence of arabinose, activates the expression of the araBAD, araE, araFGH and araJ promoters (PubMed:4362626, PubMed:328165, PubMed:6251457, PubMed:2962192, PubMed:6319708, Pub
   4817..4864    +  terminator     T7 terminator: transcription terminator for bacteriophage T7 RNA polymerase
