[The description below was written by a language model from this plasmid's Addgene catalogue record and pLannotate feature annotations shown in this document.]
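Description:
pJKR-H-araC is a high-copy bacterial expression plasmid built on a pUC backbone that serves as an arabinose biosensor in E. coli, producing green fluorescence in proportion to the arabinose concentration. It is about 4.9 kb, replicates from the high-copy ColE1/pMB1/pUC-type origin, and is selected through the bla β-lactamase gene, which confers ampicillin resistance.

The reporter unit consists of an araBAD promoter followed by a ribosome binding site derived from bacteriophage T7 gene 10 and the coding sequence for superfolder GFP, a rapidly maturing Aequorea victoria derivative. Upstream of this promoter lie rrnB-derived sequences (a 5S rRNA segment, the T1 terminator and a fragment of T2), which likely insulate the reporter from read-through transcription coming from the origin and resistance-gene region. Downstream of GFP, the plasmid carries a segment of the native arabinose regulatory locus. This comprises a CAP binding site, a fragment of araB, and a second araBAD promoter copy in reverse orientation. The araC gene is transcribed divergently from that promoter copy and is followed by a T7 terminator. AraC is the sensor component. It acts as both a negative and a positive regulator, and when it binds arabinose it activates transcription from the araBAD promoter, so GFP output tracks inducer level.

According to the record, the construct is used for arabinose-responsive gene control and real-time fluorescent readout of metabolite concentration. The "H" in the name presumably denotes the high-copy version. The annotation was generated automatically, so features marked as fragments should be read as partial matches.
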