Addgene plasmid #62563: pJKR-H-araC
Purpose: Arabinose biosensor. High copy plasmid that expresses GFP proportional to arabinose concentration.
Depositing lab: George Church. Depositing organization: Harvard Medical School. Publication: Synthetic biosensors for precise gene control and real-time monitoring of metabolites. Rogers JK, Guzman CD, Taylor ND, Raman S, Anderson K, Church GM. Nucleic Acids Res. 2015 Jul 7. pii: gkv616. 10.1093/nar/gkv616 PubMed 26152303.
Backbone
  Vector backbone: pUC
  Vector type: Bacterial Expression
Growth in bacteria
  Bacterial resistance: Ampicillin, 100 μg/mL
  Growth temperature: 37°C
  Growth strain: DH5alpha
  Copy number: High Copy
Gene/Insert
  Gene/Insert name: GFP
Terms and licenses: Academic/Nonprofit Terms; Industry Terms: Not Available to Industry
How to cite: pJKR-H-araC was a gift from George Church (Addgene plasmid # 62563 ; http://n2t.net/addgene:62563 ; RRID:Addgene_62563)
