>Addgene plasmid #62563 | pJKR-H-araC | addgene partial sequence | sequence record 119387 | AraC-F 5'-TGACAACTTGACGGCTACATC-3'
AGCAGCTTCGCCTGACTAATGCGTTGGTCCTCGCGCCAGCTTAAGACGCTAATCCCTAACTGCTGGCGGA
AAAGATGTGACAGACGCGACGGCGACAAGCAAACATGCTGTGCGACGCTGGCGATATCAAAATTGCTGTC
TGCCAGGTGATCGCTGATGTACTGACAAGCCTCGCGTACCCGATTATCCATCGGTGGATGGAGCGACTCG
TTAATCGCTTCCATGCGCCGCAGTAACAATTGCTCAAGCAGATTTATCGCCAGCAGCTCCGAATAGCGCC
CTTCCCCTTGCCCGGCGTTAATGATTTGCCCAAACAGGTCGCTGAAATGCGGCTGGTGCGCTTCATCCGG
GCGAAAGAAACCCGTATTGGCAAATATTGACGGCCAGTTAAGCCATTCATGCCAG
