>Addgene plasmid #62563 | pJKR-H-araC | addgene partial sequence | sequence record 119389 | sfGFP-R 5'-gaacgtaaccttccggcata-3'
GTGGTCCGGGTAACGAGCGAAGCACTGAACACCGTAGGTCAGGGTGGTAACCAGGGTCGGCCACGGAACC
GGCAGTTTACCGGTGGTGCAGATGAATTTCAGGGTCAGTTTACCGTTGGTAGCGTCACCTTCACCTTCAC
CACGAACAGAGAATTTGTGACCGTTAACGTCACCGTCCAGTTCAACCAGGATCGGAACAACACCGGTGAA
CAGTTCTTCACCTTTACGCATATGTATATCTCCTTCTTAAAGTTAAAGTTAGCCCAAAAAAAGTGAAAGA
TATGAAAGCGGGTATGGAGAAACAGTAGAGAGTTGCGATAAAAAGCGTCAGGTAGGATCCGCTAATCTTA
TGGATAAAAATGCTATGGCATAGCAAAGTGTGACGCCGTGCAAATAATCAATGTGGACTTTTCTGCCGTG
ATTATAGACACTTTTGTTACGCGTTTTTGTCATGGCTTTGGTCCCGCTTTGTTACAGAATGCTTTTAATA
AGCGGGGTTACCGGTTGGGTTAGCGAGAAGAGCCAGTAAAAGACGCAGTGACGGCAATG
